Addgene plasmid #54239: mEmerald-PSD95-N-14
Purpose: Localization: Membrane Scaffold, Excitation: 487, Emission: 509
Depositing lab: Michael Davidson. Depositing organization: Florida State University, Tallahassee.
Backbone
  Vector backbone: mEmerald-N1
  Backbone size w/o insert (bp): 4750
  Vector type: Mammalian Expression
  Selectable markers: Neomycin (select with G418)
Growth in bacteria
  Bacterial resistance: Kanamycin, 50 μg/mL
  Growth temperature: 37°C
  Growth strain: DH5alpha
  Copy number: High Copy
Gene/Insert
  Gene/Insert name: PSD95 (alt name: NM_019621.1)
  Species: R. norvegicus (rat)
  Promoter: CMV
  Tag / fusion protein: mEmerald (C terminal on backbone)
  Cloning method: Unknown
  Sequencing primers: 5′ CMV-F; 3′ SV40pA-R
Terms and licenses: Academic/Nonprofit Terms; Industry Terms
Depositor comments: . Excitation = 487; Emission = 509. Localization data: Membrane Scaffold
How to cite: mEmerald-PSD95-N-14 was a gift from Michael Davidson (Addgene plasmid # 54239 ; http://n2t.net/addgene:54239 ; RRID:Addgene_54239)
