[The description below was written by a language model from this plasmid's Addgene catalogue record and pLannotate feature annotations shown in this document.]
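Description:
mEmerald-PSD95-N-14 is a mammalian expression plasmid built on the mEmerald-N1 backbone, an N1-type fluorescent protein fusion vector in which a gene of interest is placed upstream of the fluorophore. The sequenced record is about 6.9 kb. It is maintained at high copy in E. coli through a ColE1/pUC-type origin and also carries an f1 phage origin. A single Tn5 aminoglycoside phosphotransferase gene (NeoR/KanR) serves both hosts. A bacterial bla-type promoter drives it for kanamycin selection in bacteria, and the adjacent SV40 enhancer/early promoter drives it for G418 selection of transfected mammalian cells, with an HSV TK polyadenylation signal terminating the cassette. The short annotations for ble, bGH poly(A) and SV40 large T antigen are partial matches only and probably reflect flanking backbone sequence, not functional elements.

The payload is the rat PSD95 coding sequence (Dlg4, postsynaptic density protein 95), placed just downstream of the human CMV immediate early enhancer and promoter and a remnant of the multiple cloning site. It is followed, after a short gap of about 14 codons that the "14" in the name may refer to, by mEmerald, a bright, monomeric, mammalian codon-optimized GFP variant. The record lists mEmerald as a C-terminal tag, and an SV40 poly(A) signal ends the transcript. The cloning method is not stated.

The depositor lists excitation and emission maxima of 487 and 509 nm and a "membrane scaffold" localization. This marks the plasmid as a green fluorescent localization marker for imaging PSD95 distribution in transfected mammalian cells.
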