Features (pLannotate 1.2.2; 16 found; start..end, strand, type, name):
      1..304     +  enhancer       CMV enhancer: human cytomegalovirus immediate early enhancer
    305..508     +  promoter       CMV promoter: human cytomegalovirus (CMV) immediate early promoter
    531..558     +  misc_feature   MCS (fragment): multiple cloning site
    565..2736    +  CDS            Dlg4: DLG4_RAT - Also known as Dlgh4, Psd95 From Rattus norvegicus (Rat).
   2779..3498    +  CDS            mEmerald: brightly fluorescent monomeric variant of GFP mammalian codon-optimized
   3514..3597    +  CDS            large T antigen (fragment): large T antigen from SV40 (simian virus 40)
   3620..3741    +  polyA_signal   SV40 poly(A) signal: SV40 polyadenylation signal
   3775..4203    -  rep_origin     f1 ori (sequence partly withheld): f1 bacteriophage origin of replication; arrow indicates direction of (+) strand synthesis
   4230..4334    +  promoter       AmpR promoter: bla
   4336..4693    +  promoter       SV40 promoter: SV40 enhancer and early promoter
   4728..5522    +  CDS            NeoR/KanR: aminoglycoside phosphotransferase from Tn5; aph(3')-II (or nptII); confers resistance to neomycin, kanamycin, and G418 (Geneticin®)
   5543..5695    +  CDS            ble (fragment): BLE_KLEPN - Experimental evidence at protein level: Swiss-Prot protein existence level 1. Binding protein with a strong affinity to the bleomycin family of antibiotics. Binds to CL990; an antimitotic-antibiotic compound. From Klebsiella pneumoniae.
   5754..5801    +  polyA_signal   HSV TK poly(A) signal: herpes simplex virus thymidine kinase polyadenylation signal (Cole and Stacy, 1985)
   5892..5908    -  polyA_signal   bGH poly(A) signal (fragment): bovine growth hormone polyadenylation signal
   6130..6718    +  rep_origin     ori: high-copy-number ColE1/pMB1/pBR322/pUC origin of replication
   6833..6892    +  enhancer       CMV enhancer (fragment): human cytomegalovirus immediate early enhancer
>Addgene plasmid #54239 | mEmerald-PSD95-N-14 | addgene full sequence | sequence record 475412 | Addgene NGS Result
CGTTACATAACTTACGGTAAATGGCCCGCCTGGCTGACCGCCCAACGACCCCCGCCCATTGACGTCAATA
ATGACGTATGTTCCCATAGTAACGCCAATAGGGACTTTCCATTGACGTCAATGGGTGGAGTATTTACGGT
AAACTGCCCACTTGGCAGTACATCAAGTGTATCATATGCCAAGTACGCCCCCTATTGACGTCAATGACGG
TAAATGGCCCGCCTGGCATTATGCCCAGTACATGACCTTATGGGACTTTCCTACTTGGCAGTACATCTAC
GTATTAGTCATCGCTATTACCATGGTGATGCGGTTTTGGCAGTACATCAATGGGCGTGGATAGCGGTTTG
ACTCACGGGGATTTCCAAGTCTCCACCCCATTGACGTCAATGGGAGTTTGTTTTGGCACCAAAATCAACG
GGACTTTCCAAAATGTCGTAACAACTCCGCCCCATTGACGCAAATGGGCGGTAGGCGTGTACGGTGGGAG
GTCTATATAAGCAGAGCTGGTTTAGTGAACCGTCAGATCCGCTAGCGCTACCGGACTCAGATCTCGAGGC
CACCATGGACTGTCTCTGTATAGTGACAACCAAGAAATACCGCTACCAAGATGAAGACACGCCCCCTCTG
GAACACAGCCCGGCCCACCTCCCCAACCAGGCCAATTCTCCCCCTGTGATTGTCAACACGGACACCCTAG
AAGCCCCAGGATATGAGTTGCAGGTGAATGGAACAGAGGGGGAGATGGAGTATGAGGAGATCACATTGGA
AAGGGGTAACTCAGGTCTGGGCTTCAGCATCGCAGGTGGCACTGACAACCCGCACATCGGTGACGACCCG
TCCATTTTTATCACCAAGATCATTCCTGGTGGGGCTGCAGCCCAGGATGGCCGCCTCAGGGTCAATGACA
GCATCCTGTTTGTAAATGAAGTGGATGTTCGGGAGGTGACCCATTCAGCTGCGGTGGAGGCCCTCAAAGA
GGCAGGTTCCATCGTTCGCCTCTATGTCATGCGCCGGAAACCCCCAGCCGAAAAGGTCATGGAGATCAAA
CTCATCAAAGGGCCTAAAGGACTTGGCTTCAGCATTGCGGGGGGCGTTGGGAACCAGCACATCCCTGGAG
ATAACAGCATCTATGTAACGAAGATCATCGAAGGAGGTGCTGCCCACAAGGATGGCAGGTTGCAGATTGG
AGACAAGATCCTGGCGGTCAACAGTGTGGGGCTGGAGGACGTCATGCACGAGGATGCCGTGGCAGCCCTG
AAGAACACATATGACGTTGTGTACCTAAAGGTGGCCAAGCCCAGCAATGCCTACCTGAGTGACAGCTATG
CTCCCCCAGACATCACAACCTCGTATTCTCAGCACCTGGACAATGAGATCAGTCATAGCAGCTACTTGGG
CACTGACTACCCCACAGCCATGACCCCCACTTCCCCTCGGCGCTACTCCCCTGTGGCCAAGGACCTGCTG
GGGGAGGAAGACATTCCCCGGGAACCAAGGCGGATCGTGATCCATCGGGGCTCCACCGGCCTGGGCTTCA
ACATCGTGGGCGGCGAGGATGGTGAAGGCATCTTCATCTCCTTCATCCTTGCTGGGGGTCCAGCCGACCT
CAGTGGGGAGCTACGGAAGGGGGACCAGATCCTGTCGGTCAATGGTGTTGACCTCCGCAATGCCAGTCAC
GAACAGGCTGCCATTGCCCTGAAGAATGCGGGTCAGACGGTCACGATCATCGCTCAGTATAAACCAGAAG
AGTATAGTCGATTCGAGGCCAAGATCCATGATCTTCGGGAACAGCTCATGAATAGTAGCCTAGGCTCAGG
GACTGCATCCTTGCGAAGCAACCCCAAGAGGGGCTTCTACATTAGGGCCCTGTTTGATTACGACAAGACC
AAGGACTGCGGTTTCTTGAGCCAGGCCCTGAGCTTCCGCTTCGGGGATGTGCTTCATGTCATTGACGCTG
GTGACGAAGAGTGGTGGCAAGCACGGCGGGTCCACTCCGACAGTGAGACCGACGACATTGGCTTCATTCC
CAGCAAACGGCGGGTCGAGCGACGAGAGTGGTCAAGGTTAAAGGCCAAGGACTGGGGCTCCAGCTCTGGA
TCACAGGGTCGAGAAGACTCGGTTCTGAGCTATGAGACGGTGACCCAGATGGAAGTGCACTATGCTCGTC
CCATCATCATCCTTGGACCCACCAAAGACCGTGCCAACGATGATCTTCTCTCCGAGTTCCCCGACAAGTT
TGGATCCTGTGTCCCTCATACGACACGTCCTAAGCGGGAATATGAGATAGACGGCCGGGATTACCACTTT
GTCTCCTCCCGGGAGAAAATGGAGAAGGACATCCAGGCACACAAGTTCATTGAGGCTGGCCAGTACAACA
GCCACCTCTATGGGACCAGCGTCCAGTCTGTGCGAGAGGTAGCAGAGCAGGGGAAGCACTGCATCCTCGA
TGTCTCGGCCAATGCCGTGCGGCGGCTGCAGGCGGCCCACCTGCACCCCATCGCCATCTTCATCCGTCCC
CGCTCCCTGGAGAATGTGCTAGAGATCAATAAGCGGATCACAGAGGAGCAAGCCCGGAAAGCCTTCGACA
GAGCCACGAAGCTGGAGCAGGAGTTCACAGAGTGCTTCTCAGCCATCGTAGAGGGCGACAGCTTTGAAGA
GATCTATCACAAAGTGAAACGTGTCATTGAAGACCTCTCAGGCCCCTACATCTGGGTCCCAGCCCGAGAG
AGACTCGGCAGCGCATCCGGCGGAAGCGGAAGCGGACCGGTCGCCACCATGGTGAGCAAGGGCGAGGAGC
TGTTCACCGGGGTGGTGCCCATCCTGGTCGAGCTGGACGGCGACGTAAACGGCCACAAGTTCAGCGTGTC
CGGCGAGGGCGAGGGCGATGCCACCTACGGCAAGCTGACCCTGAAGTTCATCTGCACCACCGGCAAGCTG
CCCGTGCCCTGGCCCACCCTCGTGACCACCTTGACCTACGGCGTGCAGTGCTTCGCCCGCTACCCCGACC
ACATGAAGCAGCACGACTTCTTCAAGTCCGCCATGCCCGAAGGCTACGTCCAGGAGCGCACCATCTTCTT
CAAGGACGACGGCAACTACAAGACCCGCGCCGAGGTGAAGTTCGAGGGCGACACCCTGGTGAACCGCATC
GAGCTGAAGGGCATCGACTTCAAGGAGGACGGCAACATCCTGGGGCACAAGCTGGAGTACAACTACAACA
GCCACAAGGTCTATATCACCGCCGACAAGCAGAAGAACGGCATCAAGGTGAACTTCAAGACCCGCCACAA
CATCGAGGACGGCAGCGTGCAGCTCGCCGACCACTACCAGCAGAACACCCCCATCGGCGACGGCCCCGTG
CTGCTGCCCGACAACCACTACCTGAGCACCCAGTCCAAGCTGAGCAAAGACCCCAACGAGAAGCGCGATC
ACATGGTCCTGCTGGAGTTCGTGACCGCCGCCGGGATCACTCTCGGCATGGACGAGCTGTACAAGTAAGC
GGCCGCGACTCTAGATCATAATCAGCCATACCACATTTGTAGAGGTTTTACTTGCTTTAAAAAACCTCCC
ACACCTCCCCCTGAACCTGAAACATAAAATGAATGCAATTGTTGTTGTTAACTTGTTTATTGCAGCTTAT
AATGGTTACAAATAAAGCAATAGCATCACAAATTTCACAAATAAAGCATTTTTTTCACTGCATTCTAGTT
GTGGTTTGTCCAAACTCATCAATGTATCTTAAGGCGTAAATTGTAAGCGTTAATATTTTGTTAAAATTCG
CGTTAAATTTTTGTTAAATCAGCTCATTTTTTAACCAATAGGCCGAAATCGGCAAAATCCCTTATAAATC
AAAAGAATAGACCGAGATAGGGT
[37 nt withheld, positions 3874-3910]
AAAGAACGTGGACTCCAACGTCAAAGG
[49 nt withheld, positions 3938-3986]
T
[91 nt withheld, positions 3988-4078]
G
[124 nt withheld, positions 4080-4203]
CAGGTGGCACTTTTCGGGGAAATGTGCGCGGAACCCCTATTTGTTTATTTTTCTAAATACATTCAAATAT
GTATCCGCTCATGAGACAATAACCCTGATAAATGCTTCAATAATATTGAAAAAGGAAGAGTCCTGAGGCG
GAAAGAACCAGCTGTGGAATGTGTGTCAGTTAGGGTGTGGAAAGTCCCCAGGCTCCCCAGCAGGCAGAAG
TATGCAAAGCATGCATCTCAATTAGTCAGCAACCAGGTGTGGAAAGTCCCCAGGCTCCCCAGCAGGCAGA
AGTATGCAAAGCATGCATCTCAATTAGTCAGCAACCATAGTCCCGCCCCTAACTCCGCCCATCCCGCCCC
TAACTCCGCCCAGTTCCGCCCATTCTCCGCCCCATGGCTGACTAATTTTTTTTATTTATGCAGAGGCCGA
GGCCGCCTCGGCCTCTGAGCTATTCCAGAAGTAGTGAGGAGGCTTTTTTGGAGGCCTAGGCTTTTGCAAA
GATCGATCAAGAGACAGGATGAGGATCGTTTCGCATGATTGAACAAGATGGATTGCACGCAGGTTCTCCG
GCCGCTTGGGTGGAGAGGCTATTCGGCTATGACTGGGCACAACAGACAATCGGCTGCTCTGATGCCGCCG
TGTTCCGGCTGTCAGCGCAGGGGCGCCCGGTTCTTTTTGTCAAGACCGACCTGTCCGGTGCCCTGAATGA
ACTGCAAGACGAGGCAGCGCGGCTATCGTGGCTGGCCACGACGGGCGTTCCTTGCGCAGCTGTGCTCGAC
GTTGTCACTGAAGCGGGAAGGGACTGGCTGCTATTGGGCGAAGTGCCGGGGCAGGATCTCCTGTCATCTC
ACCTTGCTCCTGCCGAGAAAGTATCCATCATGGCTGATGCAATGCGGCGGCTGCATACGCTTGATCCGGC
TACCTGCCCATTCGACCACCAAGCGAAACATCGCATCGAGCGAGCACGTACTCGGATGGAAGCCGGTCTT
GTCGATCAGGATGATCTGGACGAAGAGCATCAGGGGCTCGCGCCAGCCGAACTGTTCGCCAGGCTCAAGG
CGAGCATGCCCGACGGCGAGGATCTCGTCGTGACCCATGGCGATGCCTGCTTGCCGAATATCATGGTGGA
AAATGGCCGCTTTTCTGGATTCATCGACTGTGGCCGGCTGGGTGTGGCGGACCGCTATCAGGACATAGCG
TTGGCTACCCGTGATATTGCTGAAGAGCTTGGCGGCGAATGGGCTGACCGCTTCCTCGTGCTTTACGGTA
TCGCCGCTCCCGATTCGCAGCGCATCGCCTTCTATCGCCTTCTTGACGAGTTCTTCTGAGCGGGACTCTG
GGGTTCGAAATGACCGACCAAGCGACGCCCAACCTGCCATCACGAGATTTCGATTCCACCGCCGCCTTCT
ATGAAAGGTTGGGCTTCGGAATCGTTTTCCGGGACGCCGGCTGGATGATCCTCCAGCGCGGGGATCTCAT
GCTGGAGTTCTTCGCCCACCCTAGGGGGAGGCTAACTGAAACACGGAAGGAGACAATACCGGAAGGAACC
CGCGCTATGACGGCAATAAAAAGACAGAATAAAACGCACGGTGTTGGGTCGTTTGTTCATAAACGCGGGG
TTCGGTCCCAGGGCTGGCACTCTGTCGATACCCCACCGAGACCCCATTGGGGCCAATACGCCCGCGTTTC
TTCCTTTTCCCCACCCCACCCCCCAAGTTCGGGTGAAGGCCCAGGGCTCGCAGCCAACGTCGGGGCGGCA
GGCCCTGCCATAGCCTCAGGTTACTCATATATACTTTAGATTGATTTAAAACTTCATTTTTAATTTAAAA
GGATCTAGGTGAAGATCCTTTTTGATAATCTCATGACCAAAATCCCTTAACGTGAGTTTTCGTTCCACTG
AGCGTCAGACCCCGTAGAAAAGATCAAAGGATCTTCTTGAGATCCTTTTTTTCTGCGCGTAATCTGCTGC
TTGCAAACAAAAAAACCACCGCTACCAGCGGTGGTTTGTTTGCCGGATCAAGAGCTACCAACTCTTTTTC
CGAAGGTAACTGGCTTCAGCAGAGCGCAGATACCAAATACTGTTCTTCTAGTGTAGCCGTAGTTAGGCCA
CCACTTCAAGAACTCTGTAGCACCGCCTACATACCTCGCTCTGCTAATCCTGTTACCAGTGGCTGCTGCC
AGTGGCGATAAGTCGTGTCTTACCGGGTTGGACTCAAGACGATAGTTACCGGATAAGGCGCAGCGGTCGG
GCTGAACGGGGGGTTCGTGCACACAGCCCAGCTTGGAGCGAACGACCTACACCGAACTGAGATACCTACA
GCGTGAGCTATGAGAAAGCGCCACGCTTCCCGAAGGGAGAAAGGCGGACAGGTATCCGGTAAGCGGCAGG
GTCGGAACAGGAGAGCGCACGAGGGAGCTTCCAGGGGGAAACGCCTGGTATCTTTATAGTCCTGTCGGGT
TTCGCCACCTCTGACTTGAGCGTCGATTTTTGTGATGCTCGTCAGGGGGGCGGAGCCTATGGAAAAACGC
CAGCAACGCGGCCTTTTTACGGTTCCTGGCCTTTTGCTGGCCTTTTGCTCACATGTTCTTTCCTGCGTTA
TCCCCTGATTCTGTGGATAACCGTATTACCGCCATGCATTAGTTATTAATAGTAATCAATTACGGGGTCA
TTAGTTCATAGCCCATATATGGAGTTCCG
