>Addgene plasmid #54239 | mEmerald-PSD95-N-14 | depositor partial sequence | sequence record 84384 | insert sequence
CCGCTAGCGCTACCGGACTCAGATCTCGAGGCCACCATGGACTGTCTCTGTATAGTGACAACCAAGAAAT
ACCGCTACCAAGATGAAGACACGCCCCCTCTGGAACACAGCCCGGCCCACCTCCCCAACCAGGCCAATTC
TCCCCCTGTGATTGTCAACACGGACACCCTAGAAGCCCCAGGATATGAGTTGCAGGTGAATGGAACAGAG
GGGGAGATGGAGTATGAGGAGATCACATTGGAAAGGGGTAACTCAGGTCTGGGCTTCAGCATCGCAGGTG
GCACTGACAACCCGCACATCGGTGACGACCCGTCCATTTTTATCACCAAGATCATTCCTGGTGGGGCTGC
AGCCCAGGATGGCCGCCTCAGGGTCAATGACAGCATCCTGTTTGTAAATGAAGTGGATGTTCGGGAGGTG
ACCCATTCAGCTGCGGTGGAGGCCCTCAAAGAGGCAGGTTCCATCGTTCGCCTCTATGTCATGCGCCGGA
AACCCCCAGCCGAAAAGGTCATGGAGATCAAACTCATCAAAGGGCCTAAAGGACTTGGCTTCAGCATTGC
GGGGGGCGTTGGGAACCAGCACATCCCTGGAGATAACAGCATCTATGTAACGAAGATCATCGAAGGAGGT
GCTGCCCACAAGGATGGCAGGTTGCAGATTGGAGACAAGATCCTGGCGGTCAACAGTGTGGGGCTGGAGG
ACGTCATGCACGAGGATGCCGTGGCAGCCCTGAAGAACACATATGACGTTGTGTACCTAAAGGTGGCCAA
GCCCAGCAATGCCTACCTGAGTGACAGCTATGCTCCCCCAGACATCACAACCTCGTATTCTCAGCACCTG
GACAATGAGATCAGTCATAGCAGCTACTTGGGCACTGACTACCCCACAGCCATGACCCCCACTTCCCCTC
GGCGCTACTCCCCTGTGGCCAAGGACCTGCTGGGGGAGGAAGACATTCCCCGGGAACCAAGGCGGATCGT
GATCCATCGGGGCTCCACCGGCCTGGGCTTCAACATCGTGGGCGGCGAGGATGGTGAAGGCATCTTCATC
TCCTTCATCCTTGCTGGGGGTCCAGCCGACCTCAGTGGGGAGCTACGGAAGGGGGACCAGATCCTGTCGG
TCAATGGTGTTGACCTCCGCAATGCCAGTCACGAACAGGCTGCCATTGCCCTGAAGAATGCGGGTCAGAC
GGTCACGATCATCGCTCAGTATAAACCAGAAGAGTATAGTCGATTCGAGGCCAAGATCCATGATCTTCGG
GAACAGCTCATGAATAGTAGCCTAGGCTCAGGGACTGCATCCTTGCGAAGCAACCCCAAGAGGGGCTTCT
ACATTAGGGCCCTGTTTGATTACGACAAGACCAAGGACTGCGGTTTCTTGAGCCAGGCCCTGAGCTTCCG
CTTCGGGGATGTGCTTCATGTCATTGACGCTGGTGACGAAGAGTGGTGGCAAGCACGGCGGGTCCACTCC
GACAGTGAGACCGACGACATTGGCTTCATTCCCAGCAAACGGCGGGTCGAGCGACGAGAGTGGTCAAGGT
TAAAGGCCAAGGACTGGGGCTCCAGCTCTGGATCACAGGGTCGAGAAGACTCGGTTCTGAGCTATGAGAC
GGTGACCCAGATGGAAGTGCACTATGCTCGTCCCATCATCATCCTTGGACCCACCAAAGACCGTGCCAAC
GATGATCTTCTCTCCGAGTTCCCCGACAAGTTTGGATCCTGTGTCCCTCATACGACACGTCCTAAGCGGG
AATATGAGATAGACGGCCGGGATTACCACTTTGTCTCCTCCCGGGAGAAAATGGAGAAGGACATCCAGGC
ACACAAGTTCATTGAGGCTGGCCAGTACAACAGCCACCTCTATGGGACCAGCGTCCAGTCTGTGCGAGAG
GTAGCAGAGCAGGGGAAGCACTGCATCCTCGATGTCTCGGCCAATGCCGTGCGGCGGCTGCAGGCGGCCC
ACCTGCACCCCATCGCCATCTTCATCCGTCCCCGCTCCCTGGAGAATGTGCTAGAGATCAATAAGCGGAT
CACAGAGGAGCAAGCCCGGAAAGCCTTCGACAGAGCCACGAAGCTGGAGCAGGAGTTCACAGAGTGCTTC
TCAGCCATCGTAGAGGGCGACAGCTTTGAAGAGATCTATCACAAAGTGAAACGTGTCATTGAAGACCTCT
CAGGCCCCTACATCTGGGTCCCAGCCCGAGAGAGACTCGGCAGCGCATCCGGCGGAAGCGGAAGCGGACC
GGTCGCCACCATGGTGAGCAAGGGCGAGGAGCTGTTCACCGGGGTGGTGCCCATCCTGGTCGAGCTGGAC
GGCGACGTAAACGGCCACAAGTTCAGCGTGTCCGGCGAGGGCGAGGGCGATGCCACCTACGGCAAGCTGA
CCCTGAAGTTCATCTGCACCACCGGCAAGCTGCCCGTGCCCTGGCCCACCCTCGTGACCACCTTGACCTA
CGGCGTGCAGTGCTTCGCCCGCTACCCCGACCACATGAAGCAGCACGACTTCTTCAAGTCCGCCATGCCC
GAAGGCTACGTCCAGGAGCGCACCATCTTCTTCAAGGACGACGGCAACTACAAGACCCGCGCCGAGGTGA
AGTTCGAGGGCGACACCCTGGTGAACCGCATCGAGCTGAAGGGCATCGACTTCAAGGAGGACGGCAACAT
CCTGGGGCACAAGCTGGAGTACAACTACAACAGCCACAAGGTCTATATCACCGCCGACAAGCAGAAGAAC
GGCATCAAGGTGAACTTCAAGACCCGCCACAACATCGAGGACGGCAGCGTGCAGCTCGCCGACCACTACC
AGCAGAACACCCCCATCGGCGACGGCCCCGTGCTGCTGCCCGACAACCACTACCTGAGCACCCAGTCCAA
GCTGAGCAAAGACCCCAACGAGAAGCGCGATCACATGGTCCTGCTGGAGTTCGTGACCGCCGCCGGGATC
ACTCTCGGCATGGACGAGCTGTACAAGTAAGCGGCCGCGACTCTAGATCATAA
