>Addgene plasmid #54239 | mEmerald-PSD95-N-14 | addgene partial sequence | sequence record 92377 | EGFP-N 5'-CGTCGCCGTCCAGCTCGACCAG-3'
CCTTGCTCACCATGGTGGCGACCGGTCCGCTTCCGCTTCCGCCGGATGCGCTGCCGAGTCTCTCTCGGGC
TGGGACCCAGATGTAGGGGCCTGAGAGGTCTTCAATGACACGTTTCACTTTGTGATAGATCTCTTCAAAG
CTGTCGCCCTCTACGATGGCTGAGAAGCACTCTGTGAACTCCTGCTCCAGCTTCGTGGCTCTGTCGAAGG
CTTTCCGGGCTTGCTCCTCTGTGATCCGCTTATTGATCTCTAGCACATTCTCCAGGGAGCGGGGACGGAT
GAAGATGGCGATGGGGTGCAGGTGGGCCGCCTGCAGCCGCCGCACGGCATTGGCCGAGACATCGAGGATG
CAGTGCTTCCCCTGCTCTGCTACCTCTCGCACAGACTGGACGCTGGTCCCATAGAGGTGGCTGTTGTACT
GGCCAGCCTCAATGAACTTGTGTGCCTGGATGTCCTTCTCCATTTTCTCCCGGGAGGAGACAAAGTGGTA
ATCCCGGCCGTCTATCTCATATTCCCGCTTAGGACGTGTCGTATGAGGGACACAGGATCCAAACTTGTCG
GGGAACTCGGAGAGAAGATCATCGTTGGCACGGTCTTTGGTGGGTCCAAGGATGATGATGGGACGAGCAT
AGTGCACTTCCATCTGGGTCACCGTCTCATAGCTCAGAACCGAGTCTTCTCGACCCTGTGATCCAGAGCT
GGAGCCCCAGTCCTTGGCCTTTAACCTTGACCACTCTCGTCGCTCGACCCGCCGTTTGCTGGGAATGAAG
CCAATGTCGTCGGTCTCACTGTCGGAGTGGACCCGCCGTGCTTGCCACCACTCTTCGTCACCAGCGTCAA
TGACATGAAGCACATCC
